Addgene plasmid #147296: pnEA-NpH-HsNot1iso1_4-302_Q
Purpose: Bacterial Expression of HsNot1iso1_4-302
Depositing lab: Elisa Izaurralde. Depositing organization: Max Planck Institute for Developmental Biology.
Backbone
  Vector backbone: Unknown
  Vector type: Bacterial Expression
Growth in bacteria
  Bacterial resistance: Ampicillin, 100 μg/mL
  Growth temperature: 37°C
  Growth strain: DH5alpha
  Copy number: Low Copy
Gene/Insert
  Gene/Insert name: HsNot1iso1_4-302
  Species: H. sapiens (human)
  Entrez Gene: CNOT1 (a.k.a. AD-005, CDC39, HPE12, NOT1, NOT1H, VIBOS)
  Cloning method: Unknown
Terms and licenses: Academic/Nonprofit Terms; Industry Terms: Not Available to Industry
Depositor comments: ORF extracted from Uni Prot.; A5YKK6-1 isoform 1. Plasmids from this collection were made available to the research community and donated after the lab closed. Please note that the sequence provided by the depositing laboratory may be theoretical/predicted or based on Sanger sequencing results. There may be discrepancies between sequencing results obtained by Addgene and the depositor sequence. If an Addgene verified sequence is not available, please contact before placing your order to request that our lab fully sequence the plasmid.
How to cite: pnEA-NpH-HsNot1iso1_4-302_Q was a gift from Elisa Izaurralde (Addgene plasmid # 147296 ; http://n2t.net/addgene:147296 ; RRID:Addgene_147296)
