[The description below was written by a language model from this plasmid's Addgene catalogue record and pLannotate feature annotations shown in this document.]
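Description:
pnEA-NpH-HsNot1iso1_4-302_Q is a 6.6 kb bacterial expression plasmid for producing an N-terminal fragment (residues 4–302, isoform 1) of human CNOT1, the large scaffolding subunit of the CCR4-NOT deadenylase complex. The catalogue lists the backbone as unknown, but the annotated features show a pET-like, pBR322-derived architecture. It has a ColE1/pMB1-family origin accompanied by the bom region and the rop gene, consistent with the low copy number recorded. An ampicillin resistance cassette (bla with its own promoter) provides selection. Several disrupted tetracycline-resistance fragments and the tet promoter also remain; these appear to be non-functional leftovers of the parental vector.

The expression cassette consists of a T7 promoter followed immediately by a lac operator, the strong T7 gene 10 ribosome binding site, the CNOT1 coding segment (about 900 bp) and a T7 terminator. A plasmid-borne lacI gene with its own promoter supplies repressor, so transcription is held off until IPTG induction in a host that expresses T7 RNA polymerase. A short upstream match to a composite His/TEV-type tag suggests an N-terminal histidine tag, probably with a protease-cleavable linker, in line with the "NpH" element of the name, although the record does not define the tag or cleavage site explicitly. A small match to a T7 gene 10-derived sequence lies between the insert and the terminator and is probably vector sequence rather than a deliberate fusion.

The stated purpose is bacterial expression of this CNOT1 fragment. The record gives no further application, though recombinant fragments of this kind typically serve purification, interaction or structural work. The depositor's sequence may be theoretical, whereas the feature table derives from a full sequencing result.
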