Features (pLannotate 1.2.2; 20 found; start..end, strand, type, name):
    104..208     +  promoter       AmpR promoter: bla
    209..1069    +  CDS            AmpR: β-lactamase; bla; confers resistance to ampicillin, carbenicillin, and related antibiotics
   1240..1828    +  rep_origin     ori: high-copy-number ColE1/pMB1/pBR322/pUC origin of replication
   2014..2153    -  misc_feature   bom: basis of mobility region from pBR322
   2255..2446    -  CDS            rop: Rop protein, which maintains plasmids at low copy number; rop
   2463..2843    +  CDS            YPB1_ECOLX: Protein predicted: Swiss-Prot protein existence level 4. From Escherichia coli.
   3085..3709    -  CDS            TcR (fragment): tetracycline efflux protein; tet; confers resistance to tetracycline
   3724..3745    -  protein_bind   CAP binding site: CAP binding activates transcription in the presence of cAMP. E. coli catabolite activator protein
   3758..4839    -  CDS            lacI: lac repressor; lacI; The lac repressor binds to the lac operator to inhibit transcription in E. coli. This inhibition can be relieved by adding lactose or isopropyl-β-D-thiogalactopyranoside (IPTG).
   4840..4917    -  promoter       lacI promoter: lacI
   4925..5204    -  CDS            TcR (fragment): tetracycline efflux protein; tet; confers resistance to tetracycline
   5226..5244    +  promoter       T7 promoter: promoter for bacteriophage T7 RNA polymerase
   5245..5269    +  protein_bind   lac operator: The lac repressor binds to the lac operator to inhibit transcription in E. coli. This inhibition can be relieved by adding lactose or isopropyl-β-D-thiogalactopyranoside (IPTG). lac repressor encoded by lacI
   5284..5306    +  RBS            RBS: efficient ribosome binding site from bacteriophage T7 gene 10 (Olins and Rangwala, 1989)
   5325..5341    +  CDS            capTEV™ (fragment): composite tag for in vivo biotinylation, TEV protease cleavage, and 6xHis tagging
   5400..6296    +  CDS            CNOT1 (fragment): CNOT1_HUMAN - Also known as CDC39, KIAA1007, NOT1. Experimental evidence at protein level: Swiss-Prot protein existence level 1. Scaffolding component of the CCR4-NOT complex which is one of the major cellular mRNA deadenylases and is linked to various cellular processes including bulk mRNA degradation, miRNA-mediated repression, translational repression during translational initiation and general transcription regulation. Additional complex functions may be a consequence of its influence on mRNA expression. Its scaffolding function implies its interaction with the catalytic complex module and
   6313..6362    +  CDS            SET1 (fragment): solubility-enhancement tag derived from T7 phage gene 10B
   6370..6417    +  terminator     T7 terminator: transcription terminator for bacteriophage T7 RNA polymerase
   6440..6544    -  CDS            TcR (fragment): tetracycline efflux protein; tet; confers resistance to tetracycline
   6592..6620    -  promoter       tet promoter: E. coli promoter for tetracycline efflux protein gene
>Addgene plasmid #147296 | pnEA-NpH-HsNot1iso1_4-302_Q | addgene full sequence | sequence record 355940 | Addgene NGS Result
TTCTTGAAGACGAAAGGGCCTCGTGATACGCCTATTTTTATAGGTTAATGTCATGATAATAATGGTTTCT
TAGACGTCAGGTGGCACTTTTCGGGGAAATGTGCGCGGAACCCCTATTTGTTTATTTTTCTAAATACATT
CAAATATGTATCCGCTCATGAGACAATAACCCTGATAAATGCTTCAATAATATTGAAAAAGGAAGAGTAT
GAGTATTCAACATTTCCGTGTCGCCCTTATTCCCTTTTTTGCGGCATTTTGCCTTCCTGTTTTTGCTCAC
CCAGAAACGCTGGTGAAAGTAAAAGATGCTGAAGATCAGTTGGGTGCACGAGTGGGTTACATCGAACTGG
ATCTCAACAGCGGTAAGATCCTTGAGAGTTTTCGCCCCGAAGAACGTTTTCCAATGATGAGCACTTTTAA
AGTTCTGCTATGTGGCGCGGTATTATCCCGTGTTGACGCCGGGCAAGAGCAACTCGGTCGCCGCATACAC
TATTCTCAGAATGACTTGGTTGAGTACTCACCAGTCACAGAAAAGCATCTTACGGATGGCATGACAGTAA
GAGAATTATGCAGTGCTGCCATAACCATGAGTGATAACACTGCGGCCAACTTACTTCTGACAACGATCGG
AGGACCGAAGGAGCTAACCGCTTTTTTGCACAACATGGGGGATCATGTAACTCGCCTTGATCGTTGGGAA
CCGGAGCTGAATGAAGCCATACCAAACGACGAGCGTGACACCACGATGCCTGCAGCAATGGCAACAACGT
TGCGCAAACTATTAACTGGCGAACTACTTACTCTAGCTTCCCGGCAACAATTAATAGACTGGATGGAGGC
GGATAAAGTTGCAGGACCACTTCTGCGCTCGGCCCTTCCGGCTGGCTGGTTTATTGCTGATAAATCTGGA
GCCGGTGAGCGTGGGTCTCGCGGTATCATTGCAGCACTGGGGCCAGATGGTAAGCCCTCCCGTATCGTAG
TTATCTACACGACGGGGAGTCAGGCAACTATGGATGAACGAAATAGACAGATCGCTGAGATAGGTGCCTC
ACTGATTAAGCATTGGTAACTGTCAGACCAAGTTTACTCATATATACTTTAGATTGATTTAAAACTTCAT
TTTTAATTTAAAAGGATCTAGGTGAAGATCCTTTTTGATAATCTCATGACCAAAATCCCTTAACGTGAGT
TTTCGTTCCACTGAGCGTCAGACCCCGTAGAAAAGATCAAAGGATCTTCTTGAGATCCTTTTTTTCTGCG
CGTAATCTGCTGCTTGCAAACAAAAAAACCACCGCTACCAGCGGTGGTTTGTTTGCCGGATCAAGAGCTA
CCAACTCTTTTTCCGAAGGTAACTGGCTTCAGCAGAGCGCAGATACCAAATACTGTCCTTCTAGTGTAGC
CGTAGTTAGGCCACCACTTCAAGAACTCTGTAGCACCGCCTACATACCTCGCTCTGCTAATCCTGTTACC
AGTGGCTGCTGCCAGTGGCGATAAGTCGTGTCTTACCGGGTTGGACTCAAGACGATAGTTACCGGATAAG
GCGCAGCGGTCGGGCTGAACGGGGGGTTCGTGCACACAGCCCAGCTTGGAGCGAACGACCTACACCGAAC
TGAGATACCTACAGCGTGAGCTATGAGAAAGCGCCACGCTTCCCGAAGGGAGAAAGGCGGACAGGTATCC
GGTAAGCGGCAGGGTCGGAACAGGAGAGCGCACGAGGGAGCTTCCAGGGGGAAACGCCTGGTATCTTTAT
AGTCCTGTCGGGTTTCGCCACCTCTGACTTGAGCGTCGATTTTTGTGATGCTCGTCAGGGGGGCGGAGCC
TATGGAAAAACGCCAGCAACGCGGCCTTTTTACGGTTCCTGGCCTTTTGCTGGCCTTTTGCTCACATGTT
CTTTCCTGCGTTATCCCCTGATTCTGTGGATAACCGTATTACCGCCTTTGAGTGAGCTGATACCGCTCGC
CGCAGCCGAACGACCGAGCGCAGCGAGTCAGTGAGCGAGGAAGCGGAAGAGCGCCTGATGCGGTATTTTC
TCCTTACGCATCTGTGCGGTATTTCACACCGCAATGGTGCACTCTCAGTACAATCTGCTCTGATGCCGCA
TAGTTAAGCCAGTATACACTCCGCTATCGCTACGTGACTGGGTCATGGCTGCGCCCCGACACCCGCCAAC
ACCCGCTGACGCGCCCTGACGGGCTTGTCTGCTCCCGGCATCCGCTTACAGACAAGCTGTGACCGTCTCC
GGGAGCTGCATGTGTCAGAGGTTTTCACCGTCATCACCGAAACGCGCGAGGCAGCTGCGGTAAAGCTCAT
CAGCGTGGTCGTGAAGCGATTCACAGATGTCTGCCTGTTCATCCGCGTCCAGCTCGTTGAGTTTCTCCAG
AAGCGTTAATGTCTGGCTTCTGATAAAGCGGGCCATGTTAAGGGCGGTTTTTTCCTGTTTGGTCACTGAT
GCCTCCGTGTAAGGGGGATTTCTGTTCATGGGGGTAATGATACCGATGAAACGAGAGAGGATGCTCACGA
TACGGGTTACTGATGATGAACATGCCCGGTTACTGGAACGTTGTGAGGGTAAACAACTGGCGGTATGGAT
GCGGCGGGACCAGAGAAAAATCACTCAGGGTCAATGCCAGCGCTTCGTTAATACAGATGTAGGTGTTCCA
CAGGGTAGCCAGCAGCATCCTGCGATGCAGATCCGGAACATAATGGTGCAGGGCGCTGACTTCCGCGTTT
CCAGACTTTACGAAACACGGAAACCGAAGACCATTCATGTTGTTGCTCAGGTCGCAGACGTTTTGCAGCA
GCAGTCGCTTCACGTTCGCTCGCGTATCGGTGATTCATTCTGCTAACCAGTAAGGCAACCCCGCCAGCCT
AGCCGGGTCCTCAACGACAGGAGCACGATCATGCGCACCCGTGGCCAGGACCCAACGCTGCCCGAGATGC
GCCGCGTGCGGCTGCTGGAGATGGCGGACGCGATGGATATGTTCTGCCAAGGGTTGGTTTGCGCATTCAC
AGTTCTCCGCAAGAATTGATTGGCTCCAATTCTTGGAGTGGTGAATCCGTTAGCGAGGTGCCGCCGGCTT
CCATTCAGGTCGAGGTGGCCCGGCTCCATGCACCGCGACGCAACGCGGGGAGGCAGACAAGGTATAGGGC
GGCGCCTACAATCCATGCCAACCCGTTCCATGTGCTCGCCGAGGCGGCATAAATCGCCGTGACGATCAGC
GGTCCAATGATCGAAGTTAGGCTGGTAAGAGCCGCGAGCGATCCTTGAAGCTGTCCCTGATGGTCGTCAT
CTACCTGCCTGGACAGCATGGCCTGCAACGCGGGCATCCCGATGCCGCCGGAAGCGAGAAGAATCATAAT
GGGGAAGGCCATCCAGCCTCGCGTCGCGAACGCCAGCAAGACGTAGCCCAGCGCGTCGGCCGCCATGCCG
GCGATAATGGCCTGCTTCTCGCCGAAACGTTTGGTGGCGGGACCAGTGACGAAGGCTTGAGCGAGGGCGT
GCAAGATTCCGAATACCGCAAGCGACAGGCCGATCATCGTCGCGCTCCAGCGAAAGCGGTCCTCGCCGAA
AATGACCCAGAGCGCTGCCGGCACCTGTCCTACGAGTTGCATGATAAAGAAGACAGTCATAAGTGCGGCG
ACGATAGTCATGCCCCGCGCCCACCGGAAGGAGCTGACTGGGTTGAAGGCTCTCAAGGGCATCGGTCGAG
ATCCCGGTGCCTAATGAGTGAGCTAACTTACATTAATTGCGTTGCGCTCACTGCCCGCTTTCCAGTCGGG
AAACTGTCGTGCCAGCTGCATTAATGAATCGGCCAACGCGCGGGGAGAGGCGGTTTGCGTATTGGGCGCC
AGGGTGGTTTTTCTTTTCACCAGTGAGACGGGCAACAGCTGATTGCCCTTCACCGCCTGGCCCTGAGAGA
GTTGCAGCAAGCGGTCCACGCTGGTTTGCCCCAGCAGGCGAAAATCCTGTTTGATGGTGGTTAACGGCGG
GATATAACATGAGCTGTCTTCGGTATCGTCGTATCCCACTACCGAGATATCCGCACCAACGCGCAGCCCG
GACTCGGTAATGGCGCGCATTGCGCCCAGCGCCATCTGATCGTTGGCAACCAGCATCGCAGTGGGAACGA
TGCCCTCATTCAGCATTTGCATGGTTTGTTGAAAACCGGACATGGCACTCCAGTCGCCTTCCCGTTCCGC
TATCGGCTGAATTTGATTGCGAGTGAGATATTTATGCCAGCCAGCCAGACGCAGACGCGCCGAGACAGAA
CTTAATGGGCCCGCTAACAGCGCGATTTGCTGGTGACCCAATGCGACCAGATGCTCCACGCCCAGTCGCG
TACCGTCTTCATGGGAGAAAATAATACTGTTGATGGGTGTCTGGTCAGAGACATCAAGAAATAACGCCGG
AACATTAGTGCAGGCAGCTTCCACAGCAATGGCATCCTGGTCATCCAGCGGATAGTTAATGATCAGCCCA
CTGACGCGTTGCGCGAGAAGATTGTGCACCGCCGCTTTACAGGCTTCGACGCCGCTTCGTTCTACCATCG
ACACCACCACGCTGGCACCCAGTTGATCGGCGCGAGATTTAATCGCCGCGACAATTTGCGACGGCGCGTG
CAGGGCCAGACTGGAGGTGGCAACGCCAATCAGCAACGACTGTTTGCCCGCCAGTTGTTGTGCCACGCGG
TTGGGAATGTAATTCAGCTCCGCCATCGCCGCTTCCACTTTTTCCCGCGTTTTCGCAGAAACGTGGCTGG
CCTGGTTCACCACGCGGGAAACGGTCTGATAAGAGACACCGGCATACTCTGCGACATCGTATAACGTTAC
TGGTTTCACATTCACCACCCTGAATTGACTCTCTTCCGGGCGCTATCATGCCATACCGCGAAAGGTTTTG
CGCCATTCGATGGTGTCCGGGATCTCGACGCTCTCCCTTATGCGACTCCTGCATTAGGAAGCAGCCCAGT
AGTAGGTTGAGGCCGTTGAGCACCGCCGCCGCAAGGAATGGTGCATGCAAGGAGATGGCGCCCAACAGTC
CCCCGGCCACGGGGCCTGCCACCATACCCACGCCGAAACAAGCGCTCATGAGCCCGAAGTGGCGAGCCCG
ATCTTCCCCATCGGTGATGTCGGCGATATAGGCGCCAGCAACCGCACCTGTGGCGCCGGTGATGCCGGCC
ACGATGCGTCCGGCGTAGAGGATCGAGATCTCGATCCCGCGAAATTAATACGACTCACTATAGGGGAATT
GTGAGCGGATAACAATTCCCCACTAGTAATAATTTTGTTTAACTTTAAGAAGGAGATATACCATGGGCAG
CAGCCATCATCATCATCATCACAGCAGCGGTACCGGCAGCGGCCTGGAAGTTCTGTTCCAGGGGCCCCAT
ATGCTCGAGGACTCGCTCTCGCTGGCCTTGTCTCAAATCAGCTACCTGGTGGACAATTTAACCAAGAAAA
ATTACCGAGCCAGCCAGCAGGAAATACAGCATATTGTGAATCGGCACGGTCCTGAGGCAGACAGGCATTT
ATTACGCTGCCTATTTTCGCATGTGGATTTCAGTGGCGATGGTAAAAGCAGTGGCAAAGATTTCCATCAG
ACTCAGTTTCTGATTCAGGAGTGTGCGTTGCTGATTACAAAGCCAAATTTTATCTCGACGCTGTCCTATG
CCATTGATAATCCATTGCACTATCAGAAGAGTTTAAAGCCTGCACCCCACTTATTTGCCCAGCTGAGTAA
AGTGCTCAAATTAAGCAAAGTACAAGAGGTAATTTTTGGCCTTGCCCTGTTGAATTCTTCCAGCTCAGAT
CTTAGAGGTTTCGCTGCCCAGTTTATCAAACAGAAGCTTCCAGATCTTCTGCGTTCTTACATTGACGCAG
ACGTCAGTGGAAATCAAGAAGGTGGCTTCCAAGATATAGCAATAGAGGTCCTACACCTCCTCCTCTCCCA
TCTCCTCTTTGGGCAGAAGGGAGCCTTTGGAGTTGGACAAGAACAGATAGACGCTTTTCTTAAGACGCTG
CGCAGAGATTTTCCCCAAGAACGCTGTCCCGTGGTGCTCGCACCACTTTTATACCCTGAAAAACGGGACA
TTCTAATGGACAGGATCCTGCCTGATTCCGGAGGGGTAGCTAAAACCATGATGGAGAGCTCTTTGGCTGA
TTTCATGCAAGAAGTAGGCTATGGCTTTTGTGCAAGTATTGAAGAATGTCGCAATATAATCGTGCAGTTT
GGTGTTCGGGAGGTCACAGCTGCCCAGGTTGCAAGGGTTTTGGGAATGATGGCTCGAACTCATTCATAAC
CTAGGAGATCCGGCTGCTAACAAAGCCCGAAAGGAAGCTGAGTTGGCTGCTGCCACCGCTGAGCAATAAC
TAGCATAACCCCTTGGGGCCTCTAAACGGGTCTTGAGGGGTTTTTTGCTGAAAGGAGGAACTATATCCGG
ATATCCCGCAAGAGGCCCGGCAGTACCGGCATAACCAAGCCTATGCCTACAGCATCCAGGGTGACGGTGC
CGAGGATGACGATGAGCGCATTGTTAGATTTCATACACGGTGCCTGACTGCGTTAGCAATTTAACTGTGA
TAAACTACCGCATTAAAGCTTATCGATGATAAGCTGTCAAACATGAGAA
